Addgene plasmid #221776: pCMV:: PDGFR-Cry2olig-FRB-P2A-GFP(1-10)
Purpose: Expresses PDGFR-Cry2olig-FRB-P2A-GFP(1-10) component in mammalian cells
Depositing lab: Dongmin Lee. Depositing organization: Korea University Medical Center. Publication: A rationally designed optochemogenetic switch for activating canonical Wnt signaling. Lee S, Cui M, Lee D, Han K, Sun W, Lee D. iScience. 2023 Feb 19;26(3):106233. doi: 10.1016/j.isci.2023.106233. eCollection 2023 Mar 17. PubMed 36915690.
Backbone
  Vector backbone: pSyc181 P2A
  Vector type: Mammalian Expression
Growth in bacteria
  Bacterial resistance: Ampicillin, 100 μg/mL
  Growth temperature: 37°C
  Growth strain: DH5alpha
  Copy number: High Copy
Gene/Insert
  Gene/Insert name: pCMV:: PDGFR-Cry2olig-FRB-P2A-GFP(1-10)
  Species: Synthetic
  Insert size (bp): 2836
  Promoter: CMV promoter
  Cloning method: Other
  Sequencing primers: 5′ GGACGTCGGAGCAAGCTTGATTTAGGTGACAC; 3′ ATAGGGAGGCTAGactaacttccgccgccacctgttcc
Terms and licenses: Academic/Nonprofit Terms; Industry Terms: Not Available to Industry
How to cite: pCMV:: PDGFR-Cry2olig-FRB-P2A-GFP(1-10) was a gift from Dongmin Lee (Addgene plasmid # 221776 ; http://n2t.net/addgene:221776 ; RRID:Addgene_221776)
