[The description below was written by a language model from this plasmid's Addgene catalogue record and pLannotate feature annotations shown in this document.]
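Description:
pCMV:: PDGFR-Cry2olig-FRB-P2A-GFP(1-10) is a 6,889-nt mammalian expression plasmid built on the pSyc181 P2A backbone. It is propagated in E. coli through a high-copy ColE1/pUC-type origin with ampicillin selection (AmpR under its own bla promoter). It also carries an f1 phage origin and remnants of a lac cloning region (lac promoter/operator, CAP site, lacI and lacZα fragments). No mammalian selection marker is annotated, which is consistent with transient transfection.

The synthetic insert of about 2.8 kb is driven by a cytomegalovirus promoter, which the annotation identifies as the simian CMV IE94 enhancer/promoter. An SV40 polyadenylation signal lies downstream, although it is annotated on the opposite strand. SP6, T7 and T3 phage promoters flank the cassette. The open reading frame begins with an Igκ leader and the PDGFRβ transmembrane domain, which together direct the fusion to the membrane and anchor it there. Next comes the photolyase homology region of Arabidopsis cryptochrome 2; the construct name indicates the Cry2olig variant, which clusters on blue-light exposure. This is followed by an FRB domain that the annotation matches to the T2098L form, which dimerises with FKBP partners in response to rapamycin-type ligands. According to the name, a P2A self-cleaving peptide (not separately annotated) then separates the fusion from GFP(1-10). This superfolder GFP fragment fluoresces only when complemented by a GFP11 strand.

The plasmid therefore supplies a membrane-tethered component that responds to both light and a chemical dimeriser, along with a split-GFP reporter half. The associated publication describes it as part of an optochemogenetic switch for activating canonical Wnt signaling. The record does not describe the partner constructs.
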