Features (pLannotate 1.2.2; 19 found; start..end, strand, type, name):
      1..978     +  promoter       CMV IE94 promoter: enhancer/promoter region of simian cytomegalovirus major immediate early transcription unit IE94
   1013..1031    +  promoter       SP6 promoter: promoter for bacteriophage SP6 RNA polymerase
   1050..1112    +  sig_peptide    Igκ leader: leader sequence from mouse immunoglobulin κ light chain
   1146..1292    +  CDS            PDGFRβ TM domain: transmembrane domain from platelet derived growth factor receptor beta
   1320..2813    +  CDS            CRY2PHR: N-terminal photolyase homology region of Arabidopsis thaliana cryptochrome 2 binds to CIB1 upon exposure to blue light (Kennedy et al., 2010)
   2853..3131    +  CDS            FRB*: T2098L mutant of FKBP-rapamycin binding domain of human FRAP binds synthetic ligands such as AP21967
   3222..3863    +  CDS            GFP(1-10): fragment of superfolder GFP consisting of the first 10 β-strands associates with GFP11, the 11th β-strand, to reconstitute fluorescent GFP (Cabantous et al., 2005; Kamiyama et al., 2016)
   3897..3915    -  promoter       T7 promoter: promoter for bacteriophage T7 RNA polymerase
   3920..4054    -  polyA_signal   SV40 poly(A) signal: SV40 polyadenylation signal
   4167..4185    -  promoter       T3 promoter: promoter for bacteriophage T3 RNA polymerase
   4230..4246    -  protein_bind   lac operator: The lac repressor binds to the lac operator to inhibit transcription in E. coli. This inhibition can be relieved by adding lactose or isopropyl-β-D-thiogalactopyranoside (IPTG). lac repressor encoded by lacI
   4254..4284    -  promoter       lac promoter: promoter for the E. coli lac operon
   4299..4320    -  protein_bind   CAP binding site: CAP binding activates transcription in the presence of cAMP. E. coli catabolite activator protein
   4333..4425    -  CDS            lacI (fragment): lac repressor; lacI; The lac repressor binds to the lac operator to inhibit transcription in E. coli. This inhibition can be relieved by adding lactose or isopropyl-β-D-thiogalactopyranoside (IPTG).
   4607..5195    -  rep_origin     ori: high-copy-number ColE1/pMB1/pBR322/pUC origin of replication
   5366..6226    -  CDS            AmpR: β-lactamase; bla; confers resistance to ampicillin, carbenicillin, and related antibiotics
   6227..6331    -  promoter       AmpR promoter: bla
   6384..6812    -  rep_origin     f1 ori (sequence partly withheld): f1 bacteriophage origin of replication; arrow indicates direction of (+) strand synthesis
   6817..6883    -  CDS            lacZα (fragment): LacZα fragment of β-galactosidase; lacZ fragment
>Addgene plasmid #221776 | pCMV:: PDGFR-Cry2olig-FRB-P2A-GFP(1-10) | addgene full sequence | sequence record 436957 | Addgene NGS Result
GCCAATTCAATATGGCGTATATGGACTCATGCCAATTCAATATGGTGGATCTGGACCTGTGCCAATTCAA
TATGGCGTATATGGACTCGTGCCAATTCAATATGGTGGATCTGGACCCCAGCCAATTCAATATGGCGGAC
TTGGCACCATGCCAATTCAATATGGCGGACCTGGCACTGTGCCAACTGGGGAGGGGTCTACTTGGCACGG
TGCCAAGTTTGAGGAGGGGTCTTGGCCCTGTGCCAAGTCCGCCATATTGAATTGGCATGGTGCCAATAAT
GGCGGCCATATTGGCTATATGCCAGGATCAATATATAGGCAATATCCAATATGGCCCTATGCCAATATGG
CTATTGGCCAGGTTCAATACTATGTATTGGCCCTATGCCATATAGTATTCCATATATGGGTTTTCCTATT
GACGTAGATAGCCCCTCCCAATGGGCGGTCCCATATACCATATATGGGGCTTCCTAATACCGCCCATAGC
CACTCCCCCATTGACGTCAATGGTCTCTATATATGGTCTTTCCTATTGACGTCATATGGGCGGTCCTATT
GACGTATATGGCGCCTCCCCCATTGACGTCAATTACGGTAAATGGCCCGCCTGGCTCAATGCCCATTGAC
GTCAATAGGACCACCCACCATTGACGTCAATGGGATGGCTCATTGCCCATTCATATCCGTTCTCACGCCC
CCTATTGACGTCAATGACGGTAAATGGCCCACTTGGCAGTACATCAATATCTATTAATAGTAACTTGGCA
AGTACATTACTATTGGAAGTACGCCAGGGTACATTGGCAGTACTCCCATTGACGTCAATGGCGGTAAATG
GCCCGCGATGGCTGCCAAGTACATCCCCATTGACGTCAATGGGGAGGGGCAATGACGCAAATGGGCGTTC
CATTGACGTAAATGGGCGGTAGGCGTGCCTAATGGGAGGTCTATATAAGCAATGCTCGTTTAGGGAACCG
CCATTCTGCCTGGGGACGTCGGAGCAAGCTTGATTTAGGTGACACTATAGAATACAAGCTACTTGTTCTA
TGGAGACAGACACACTCCTGCTATGGGTACTGCTGCTCTGGGTTCCAGGTTCCACTGGTGACGAACAAAA
ACTCATCTCAGAAGAGGATCTGAATGCTGTGGGCCAGGACACGCAGGAGGTCATCGTGGTGCCACACTCC
TTGCCCTTTAAGGTGGTGGTGATCTCAGCCATCCTGGCCCTGGTGGTGCTCACCATCATCTCCCTTATCA
TCCTCATCATGCTTTGGCAGAAGAAGCCACGTGGTGGCTCTGGAGGTCTCGAGGCCACCATGAAGATGGA
CAAAAAGACTATAGTTTGGTTTAGAAGAGACCTAAGGATTGAGGATAATCCTGCATTAGCAGCAGCTGCT
CACGAAGGATCTGTTTTTCCTGTCTTCATTTGGTGTCCTGAAGAAGAAGGACAGTTTTATCCTGGAAGAG
CTTCAAGATGGTGGATGAAACAATCACTTGCTCACTTATCTCAATCCTTGAAGGCTCTTGGATCTGACCT
CACTTTAATCAAAACCCACAACACGATTTCAGCGATCTTGGATTGTATCCGCGTTACCGGTGCTACAAAA
GTCGTCTTTAACCACCTCTATGATCCTGTTTCGTTAGTTCGGGACCATACCGTAAAGGAGAAGCTGGTGG
AACGTGGGATCTCTGTGCAAAGCTACAATGGAGATCTATTGTATGAACCGTGGGAGATATACTGCGAAAA
GGGCAAACCTTTTACGAGTTTCAATTCTTACTGGAAGAAATGCTTAGATATGTCGATTGAATCCGTTATG
CTTCCTCCTCCTTGGCGGTTGATGCCAATAACTGCAGCGGCTGAAGCGATTTGGGCGTGTTCGATTGAAG
AACTAGGGCTGGAGAATGAGGCCGAGAAACCGAGCAATGCGTTGTTAACTAGAGCTTGGTCTCCAGGATG
GAGCAATGCTGATAAGTTACTAAATGAGTTCATCGAGAAGCAGTTGATAGATTATGCAAAGAACAGCAAG
AAAGTTGTTGGGAATAGTACTTCACTACTTTCTCCGTATCTCCATTTCGGGGAAATAAGCGTCAGACACG
TTTTCCAGTGTGCCCGGATGAAACAAATTATATGGGCAAGAGATAAGAACAGTGAAGGAGAAGAAAGTGC
AGATCTTTTTCTTAGGGGAATCGGTTTAAGAGAGTATTCTCGGTATATATGTTTCAACTTCCCGTTTACT
CACGAGCAATCGTTGTTGAGTCATCTTCGGTTTTTCCCTTGGGATGCTGATGTTGATAAGTTCAAGGCCT
GGAGACAAGGCAGGACCGGTTATCCGTTGGTGGATGCCGGAATGAGAGAGCTTTGGGCTACCGGATGGAT
GCATAACAGAATAAGAGTGATTGTTTCAAGCTTTGCTGTGAAGTTTCTTCTCCTTCCATGGAAATGGGGA
ATGAAGTATTTCTGGGATACACTTTTGGATGCTGATTTGGAATGTGACATCCTTGGCTGGCAGTATATCT
CTGGGAGTATCCCCGATGGCCACGAGCTTGATCGCTTGGACAATCCCGCGTTACAAGGCGCCAAATATGA
CCCAGAAGGTGAGTACATAAGGCAATGGCTTCCCGAGCTTGCGAGATTGCCAACTGAATGGATTCATCAT
CCATGGGACGCTCCTTTAACCGTACTCAAAGCTTCTGGTGTGGAACTCGGAACAAACTATGCGAAACCCA
TTGTAGACATCGACACAGCTCGTGAGCTACTAGCTAAAGCTATTTCAAGAACCCGTGGAGCACAGATCAT
GATCGGAGCAGCACTGCAGGAGCTCGGTGGAGGCGGCCGCATGGCTTCTCGAATCCTCTGGCATGAGATG
TGGCATGAAGGCCTGGAAGAGGCATCTCGTTTGTACTTTGGGGAAAGGAACGTGAAAGGCATGTTTGAGG
TGCTGGAGCCCTTGCATGCTATGATGGAACGGGGCCCCCAGACTCTGAAGGAAACATCCTTTAATCAGGC
CTATGGTCGAGATTTAATGGAGGCCCAAGAGTGGTGCAGGAAGTACATGAAATCAGGGAATGTCAAGGAC
CTCCTCCAAGCCTGGGACCTCTATTATCATGTGTTCCGACGAATCTCAAAGACTAGTGGATCCGGCGCTA
CTAACTTCAGCCTGCTGAAGCAGGCTGGAGACGTGGAGGAGAACCCTGGACCTGAATTCGTTAACAGATC
TATGTCCAAAGGAGAAGAACTGTTTACCGGTGTTGTGCCAATTTTGGTTGAACTCGATGGTGATGTCAAC
GGACATAAGTTCTCAGTGAGAGGCGAAGGAGAAGGTGACGCCACCATTGGAAAATTGACTCTTAAATTCA
TCTGTACTACTGGTAAACTTCCTGTACCATGGCCGACTCTCGTAACAACGCTTACGTACGGAGTTCAGTG
CTTTTCGAGATACCCAGACCATATGAAAAGACATGACTTTTTTAAGTCGGCTATGCCTGAAGGTTACGTG
CAAGAAAGAACAATTTCGTTCAAAGATGATGGAAAATATAAAACTAGAGCAGTTGTTAAATTTGAAGGAG
ATACTTTGGTTAACCGCATTGAACTGAAAGGAACAGATTTTAAAGAAGATGGTAATATTCTTGGACACAA
ACTCGAATACAATTTTAATAGTCATAACGTATACATCACTGCTGATAAGCAAAAGAACGGAATTAAAGCG
AATTTCACAGTACGCCATAATGTAGAAGATGGCAGTGTTCAACTTGCCGACCATTACCAACAAAACACCC
CTATTGGAGACGGTCCGGTACTTCTTCCTGATAATCACTACCTCTCAACACAAACAGTCCTGAGCAAAGA
TCCAAATGAAAAAGGAACAGGTGGCGGCGGAAGTTAGTCTAGCCTCCCTATAGTGAGTCGTATTACGTAG
ATCCAGACATGATAAGATACATTGATGAGTTTGGACAAACCACAACTAGAATGCAGTGAAAAAAATGCTT
TATTTGTGAAATTTGTGATGCTATTGCTTTATTTGTAACCATTATAAGCTGCAATAAACAAGTTAACAAC
AACAATTGCATTCATTTTATGTTTCAGGTTCAGGGGGAGGTGTGGGAGGTTTTTTAATTCGCGTCCGCGG
CGCCAATGCATTGGGCCCGGTACCCAGCTTTTGTTCCCTTTAGTGAGGGTTAATTGCGCGCTTGGCGTAA
TCATGGTCATAGCTGTTTCCTGTGTGAAATTGTTATCCGCTCACAATTCCACACAACATACGAGCCGGGA
GCATAAAGTGTAAAGCCTGGGGTGCCTAATGAGTGAGCTAACTCACATTAATTGCGTTGCGCTCACTGCC
CGCTTTCCAGTCGGGAAACCTGTCGTGCCAGCTGCATTAATGAATCGGCCAACGCGCGGGGAGAGGCGGT
TTGCGTATTGGGCGCTCTTCCGCTTCCTCGCTCACTGACTCGCTGCGCTCGGTCGTTCGGCTGCGGGAGC
GGTATCAGCTCACTCAAAGGCGGTAATACGGTTATCCACAGAATCAGGGGATAACGCAGGAAAGAACATG
TGAGCAAAAGGCCAGCAAAAGGCCAGGAACCGTAAAAAGGCCGCGTTGCTGGCGTTTTTCCATAGGCTCC
GCCCCCCTGACGAGCATCACAAAAATCGACGCTCAAGTCAGAGGTGGCGAAACCCGACAGGACTATAAAG
ATACCAGGCGTTTCCCCCTGGAAGCTCCCTCGTGCGCTCTCCTGTTCCGACCCTGCCGCTTACCGGATAC
CTGTCCGCCTTTCTCCCTTCGGGAAGCGTGGCGCTTTCTCATAGCTCACGCTGTAGGTATCTCAGTTCGG
TGTAGGTCGTTCGCTCCAAGCTGGGCTGTGTGCACGAACCCCCCGTTCAGCCCGACCGCTGCGCCTTATC
CGGTAACTATCGTCTTGAGTCCAACCCGGTAAGACACGACTTATCGCCACTGGCAGCAGCCACTGGTAAC
AGGATTAGCAGAGCGAGGTATGTAGGCGGTGCTACAGAGTTCTTGAAGTGGTGGCCTAACTACGGCTACA
CTAGAAGAACAGTATTTGGTATCTGCGCTCTGCTGAAGCCAGTTACCTTCGGAAAAAGAGTTGGTAGCTC
TTGATCCGGCAAACAAACCACCGCTGGTAGCGGTGGTTTTTTTGTTTGCAAGCAGCAGATTATGCGCAGA
AAAAAAGGATCTCAAGAAGATCCTTTGATCTTTTCTACGGGGTCTGACGCTCAGTGGAACGAAAACTCAC
GTTAAGGGATTTTGGTCATGAGATTATCAAAAAGGATCTTCACCTAGATCCTTTTAAATTAAAAATGAAG
TTTTAAATCAATCTAAAGTATATATGAGTAAACTTGGTCTGACAGTTACCAATGCTTAATCAGTGAGGCA
CCTATCTCAGCGATCTGTCTATTTCGTTCATCCATAGTTGCCTGACTCCCCGTCGTGTAGATAACTACGA
TACGGGAGGGCTTACCATCTGGCCCCAGTGCTGCAATGATACCGCGAGACCCACGCTCACCGGCTCCAGA
TTTATCAGCAATAAACCAGCCAGCCGGAAGGGCCGAGCGCAGAAGTGGTCCTGCAACTTTATCCGCCTCC
ATCCAGTCTATTAATTGTTGCCGGGAAGCTAGAGTAAGTAGTTCGCCAGTTAATAGTTTGCGCAACGTTG
TTGCCATTGCTACAGGCATCGTGGTGTCACGCTCGTCGTTTGGTATGGCTTCATTCAGCTCCGGTTCCCA
ACGATCAAGGCGAGTTACATGATCCCCCATGTTGTGCAAAAAAGCGGTTAGCTCCTTCGGTCCTCCGATC
GTTGTCAGAAGTAAGTTGGCCGCAGTGTTATCACTCATGGTTATGGCAGCACTGCATAATTCTCTTACTG
TCATGCCATCCGTAAGATGCTTTTCTGTGACTGGTGAGTACTCAACCAAGTCATTCTGAGAATAGTGTAT
GCGGCGACCGAGTTGCTCTTGCCCGGCGTCAATACGGGATAATACCGCGCCACATAGCAGAACTTTAAAA
GTGCTCATCATTGGAAAACGTTCTTCGGGGCGAAAACTCTCAAGGATCTTACCGCTGTTGAGATCCAGTT
CGATGTAACCCACTCGTGCACCCAACTGATCTTCAGCATCTTTTACTTTCACCAGCGTTTCTGGGTGAGC
AAAAACAGGAAGGCAAAATGCCGCAAAAAAGGGAATAAGGGCGACACGGAAATGTTGAATACTCATACTC
TTCCTTTTTCAATATTATTGAAGCATTTATCAGGGTTATTGTCTCATGAGCGGATACATATTTGAATGTA
TTTAGAAAAATAAACAAATAGGGGTTCCGCGCACATTTCCCCGAAAAGTGCCACCTAAATTGTAAGCGTT
AATATTTTGTTAAAATTCGCGTTAAATTTTTGTTAAATCAGCTCATTTTTTAACCAATAGGCCGAAATCG
GCAAAATCCCTTATAAATCAAAAGAATAGACCGAGATAGGGT
[37 nt withheld, positions 6483-6519]
AAAGAACGTGGACTCCAACGTCAAAGG
[49 nt withheld, positions 6547-6595]
T
[91 nt withheld, positions 6597-6687]
G
[124 nt withheld, positions 6689-6812]
CCCATTCGCCATTCAGGCTGCGCAACTGTTGGGAAGGGCGATCGGTGCGGGCCTCTTCGCTATTACGCCA
GTCGACA
